>Addgene plasmid #27762 | CAV1-mEGFP/FRT/TO | depositor full sequence | sequence record 13066 | Author sequence
TGCACTCTCAGTACAATCTGCTCTGATGCCGCATAGTTAAGCCAGTATCTGCTCCCTGCTTGTGTGTTGG
AGGTCGCTGAGTAGTGCGCGAGCAAAATTTAAGCTACAACAAGGCAAGGCTTGACCGACAATTGCATGAA
GAATCTGCTTAGGGTTAGGCGTTTTGCGCTGCTTCGCGATGTACGGGCCAGATATACGCGTTGACATTGA
TTATTGACTAGTTATTAATAGTAATCAATTACGGGGTCATTAGTTCATAGCCCATATATGGAGTTCCGCG
TTACATAACTTACGGTAAATGGCCCGCCTGGCTGACCGCCCAACGACCCCCGCCCATTGACGTCAATAAT
GACGTATGTTCCCATAGTAACGCCAATAGGGACTTTCCATTGACGTCAATGGGTGGAGTATTTACGGTAA
ACTGCCCACTTGGCAGTACATCAAGTGTATCATATGCCAAGTACGCCCCCTATTGACGTCAATGACGGTA
AATGGCCCGCCTGGCATTATGCCCAGTACATGACCTTATGGGACTTTCCTACTTGGCAGTACATCTACGT
ATTAGTCATCGCTATTACCATGGTGATGCGGTTTTGGCAGTACATCAATGGGCGTGGATAGCGGTTTGAC
TCACGGGGATTTCCAAGTCTCCACCCCATTGACGTCAATGGGAGTTTGTTTTGGCACCAAAATCAACGGG
ACTTTCCAAAATGTCGTAACAACTCCGCCCCATTGACGCAAATGGGCGGTAGGCGTGTACGGTGGGAGGT
CTATATAAGCAGAGCTCTCCCTATCAGTGATAGAGATCTCCCTATCAGTGATAGAGATCGTCGACGAGCT
CGTTTAGTGAACCGTCAGATCGCCTGGAGACGCCATCCACGCTGTTTTGACCTCCATAGAAGACACCGGG
ACCGATCCAGCCTCCGGACTCTAGCGTTTAAACTTAAGCTTCGAATTCGGCACGAGCTTCACCCAGCCAC
CGGCCAGCATGTCTGGGGGCAAATACGTAGACTCCGAGGGGCACCTCTACACCGTTCCCATCCGGGAGCA
GGGCAACATCTACAAGCCCAACAACAAGGCCATGGCGGAGGAGATGAGCGAGAAGCAGGTGTACGACGCG
CACACCAAGGAAATCGACCTGGTCAACCGCGACCCCAAGCATCTCAACGACGACGTGGTCAAGATTGATT
TTGAAGATGTGATTGCAGAACCAGAAGGAACACACAGTTTTGATGGCATCTGGAAGGCCAGCTTCACCAC
CTTCACTGTGACAAAATACTGGTTTTACCGCTTGCTGTCTGCCCTCTTTGGCATCCCAATGGCACTCATA
TGGGGCATTTACTTTGCCATTCTTTCTTTCCTGCACATCTGGGCAGTTGTGCCGTGCATTAAGAGTTTCC
TGATTGAGATTCAGTGCATCAGCCGTGTCTATTCCATCTACGTCCACACCTTCTGTGACCCGTTCTTTGA
GGCTGTTGGCAAAATATTCAGCAATATCCGCATCAACATGCAGAAAGAAACACCGCGGGCCCGGGATCCA
CCGGTCGCCACCATGGTGAGCAAGGGCGAGGAGCTGTTCACCGGGGTGGTGCCCATCCTGGTCGAGCTGG
ACGGCGACGTAAACGGCCACAAGTTCAGCGTGTCCGGCGAGGGCGAGGGCGATGCCACCTACGGCAAGCT
GACCCTGAAGTTCATCTGCACCACCGGCAAGCTGCCCGTGCCCTGGCCCACCCTCGTGACCACCCTGACC
TACGGCGTGCAGTGCTTCAGCCGCTACCCCGACCACATGAAGCAGCACGACTTCTTCAAGTCCGCCATGC
CCGAAGGCTACGTCCAGGAGCGCACCATCTTCTTCAAGGACGACGGCAACTACAAGACCCGCGCCGAGGT
GAAGTTCGAGGGCGACACCCTGGTGAACCGCATCGAGCTGAAGGGCATCGACTTCAAGGAGGACGGCAAC
ATCCTGGGGCACAAGCTGGAGTACAACTACAACAGCCACAACGTCTATATCATGGCCGACAAGCAGAAGA
ACGGCATCAAGGTGAACTTCAAGATCCGCCACAACATCGAGGACGGCAGCGTGCAGCTCGCCGACCACTA
CCAGCAGAACACCCCCATCGGCGACGGCCCCGTGCTGCTGCCCGACAACCACTACCTGAGCACCCAGTCC
GCCCTGAGCAAAGACCCCAACGAGAAGCGCGATCACATGGTCCTTAAGGAGTTCGTGACCGCCGCCGGGA
TCACTCTCGGCATGGACGAGCTGTACAAGTAAAGCGGCCGCTCGAGTCTAGAGGGCCCGTTTAAACCCGC
TGATCAGCCTCGACTGTGCCTTCTAGTTGCCAGCCATCTGTTGTTTGCCCCTCCCCCGTGCCTTCCTTGA
CCCTGGAAGGTGCCACTCCCACTGTCCTTTCCTAATAAAATGAGGAAATTGCATCGCATTGTCTGAGTAG
GTGTCATTCTATTCTGGGGGGTGGGGTGGGGCAGGACAGCAAGGGGGAGGATTGGGAAGACAATAGCAGG
CATGCTGGGGATGCGGTGGGCTCTATGGCTTCTGAGGCGGAAAGAACCAGCTGGGGCTCTAGGGGGTATC
CCC
[124 nt withheld, positions 2594-2717]
C
[91 nt withheld, positions 2719-2809]
AGGGTGATGGTTCACGTACCTAGAAGTTCCTATTCCGAAGTTCCTATTCTCTAGAAAGTATAGGAACTTC
CTTGGCCAAAAAGCCTGAACTCACCGCGACGTCTGTCGAGAAGTTTCTGATCGAAAAGTTCGACAGCGTC
TCCGACCTGATGCAGCTCTCGGAGGGCGAAGAATCTCGTGCTTTCAGCTTCGATGTAGGAGGGCGTGGAT
ATGTCCTGCGGGTAAATAGCTGCGCCGATGGTTTCTACAAAGATCGTTATGTTTATCGGCACTTTGCATC
GGCCGCGCTCCCGATTCCGGAAGTGCTTGACATTGGGGAATTCAGCGAGAGCCTGACCTATTGCATCTCC
CGCCGTGCACAGGGTGTCACGTTGCAAGACCTGCCTGAAACCGAACTGCCCGCTGTTCTGCAGCCGGTCG
CGGAGGCCATGGATGCGATCGCTGCGGCCGATCTTAGCCAGACGAGCGGGTTCGGCCCATTCGGACCGCA
AGGAATCGGTCAATACACTACATGGCGTGATTTCATATGCGCGATTGCTGATCCCCATGTGTATCACTGG
CAAACTGTGATGGACGACACCGTCAGTGCGTCCGTCGCGCAGGCTCTCGATGAGCTGATGCTTTGGGCCG
AGGACTGCCCCGAAGTCCGGCACCTCGTGCACGCGGATTTCGGCTCCAACAATGTCCTGACGGACAATGG
CCGCATAACAGCGGTCATTGACTGGAGCGAGGCGATGTTCGGGGATTCCCAATACGAGGTCGCCAACATC
TTCTTCTGGAGGCCGTGGTTGGCTTGTATGGAGCAGCAGACGCGCTACTTCGAGCGGAGGCATCCGGAGC
TTGCAGGATCGCCGCGGCTCCGGGCGTATATGCTCCGCATTGGTCTTGACCAACTCTATCAGAGCTTGGT
TGACGGCAATTTCGATGATGCAGCTTGGGCGCAGGGTCGATGCGACGCAATCGTCCGATCCGGAGCCGGG
ACTGTCGGGCGTACACAAATCGCCCGCAGAAGCGCGGCCGTCTGGACCGATGGCTGTGTAGAAGTACTCG
CCGATAGTGGAAACCGACGCCCCAGCACTCGTCCGAGGGCAAAGGAATAGCACGTACTACGAGATTTCGA
TTCCACCGCCGCCTTCTATGAAAGGTTGGGCTTCGGAATCGTTTTCCGGGACGCCGGCTGGATGATCCTC
CAGCGCGGGGATCTCATGCTGGAGTTCTTCGCCCACCCCAACTTGTTTATTGCAGCTTATAATGGTTACA
AATAAAGCAATAGCATCACAAATTTCACAAATAAAGCATTTTTTTCACTGCATTCTAGTTGTGGTTTGTC
CAAACTCATCAATGTATCTTATCATGTCTGTATACCGTCGACCTCTAGCTAGAGCTTGGCGTAATCATGG
TCATAGCTGTTTCCTGTGTGAAATTGTTATCCGCTCACAATTCCACACAACATACGAGCCGGAAGCATAA
AGTGTAAAGCCTGGGGTGCCTAATGAGTGAGCTAACTCACATTAATTGCGTTGCGCTCACTGCCCGCTTT
CCAGTCGGGAAACCTGTCGTGCCAGCTGCATTAATGAATCGGCCAACGCGCGGGGAGAGGCGGTTTGCGT
ATTGGGCGCTCTTCCGCTTCCTCGCTCACTGACTCGCTGCGCTCGGTCGTTCGGCTGCGGCGAGCGGTAT
CAGCTCACTCAAAGGCGGTAATACGGTTATCCACAGAATCAGGGGATAACGCAGGAAAGAACATGTGAGC
AAAAGGCCAGCAAAAGGCCAGGAACCGTAAAAAGGCCGCGTTGCTGGCGTTTTTCCATAGGCTCCGCCCC
CCTGACGAGCATCACAAAAATCGACGCTCAAGTCAGAGGTGGCGAAACCCGACAGGACTATAAAGATACC
AGGCGTTTCCCCCTGGAAGCTCCCTCGTGCGCTCTCCTGTTCCGACCCTGCCGCTTACCGGATACCTGTC
CGCCTTTCTCCCTTCGGGAAGCGTGGCGCTTTCTCATAGCTCACGCTGTAGGTATCTCAGTTCGGTGTAG
GTCGTTCGCTCCAAGCTGGGCTGTGTGCACGAACCCCCCGTTCAGCCCGACCGCTGCGCCTTATCCGGTA
ACTATCGTCTTGAGTCCAACCCGGTAAGACACGACTTATCGCCACTGGCAGCAGCCACTGGTAACAGGAT
TAGCAGAGCGAGGTATGTAGGCGGTGCTACAGAGTTCTTGAAGTGGTGGCCTAACTACGGCTACACTAGA
AGAACAGTATTTGGTATCTGCGCTCTGCTGAAGCCAGTTACCTTCGGAAAAAGAGTTGGTAGCTCTTGAT
CCGGCAAACAAACCACCGCTGGTAGCGGTGGTTTTTTTGTTTGCAAGCAGCAGATTACGCGCAGAAAAAA
AGGATCTCAAGAAGATCCTTTGATCTTTTCTACGGGGTCTGACGCTCAGTGGAACGAAAACTCACGTTAA
GGGATTTTGGTCATGAGATTATCAAAAAGGATCTTCACCTAGATCCTTTTAAATTAAAAATGAAGTTTTA
AATCAATCTAAAGTATATATGAGTAAACTTGGTCTGACAGTTACCAATGCTTAATCAGTGAGGCACCTAT
CTCAGCGATCTGTCTATTTCGTTCATCCATAGTTGCCTGACTCCCCGTCGTGTAGATAACTACGATACGG
GAGGGCTTACCATCTGGCCCCAGTGCTGCAATGATACCGCGAGACCCACGCTCACCGGCTCCAGATTTAT
CAGCAATAAACCAGCCAGCCGGAAGGGCCGAGCGCAGAAGTGGTCCTGCAACTTTATCCGCCTCCATCCA
GTCTATTAATTGTTGCCGGGAAGCTAGAGTAAGTAGTTCGCCAGTTAATAGTTTGCGCAACGTTGTTGCC
ATTGCTACAGGCATCGTGGTGTCACGCTCGTCGTTTGGTATGGCTTCATTCAGCTCCGGTTCCCAACGAT
CAAGGCGAGTTACATGATCCCCCATGTTGTGCAAAAAAGCGGTTAGCTCCTTCGGTCCTCCGATCGTTGT
CAGAAGTAAGTTGGCCGCAGTGTTATCACTCATGGTTATGGCAGCACTGCATAATTCTCTTACTGTCATG
CCATCCGTAAGATGCTTTTCTGTGACTGGTGAGTACTCAACCAAGTCATTCTGAGAATAGTGTATGCGGC
GACCGAGTTGCTCTTGCCCGGCGTCAATACGGGATAATACCGCGCCACATAGCAGAACTTTAAAAGTGCT
CATCATTGGAAAACGTTCTTCGGGGCGAAAACTCTCAAGGATCTTACCGCTGTTGAGATCCAGTTCGATG
TAACCCACTCGTGCACCCAACTGATCTTCAGCATCTTTTACTTTCACCAGCGTTTCTGGGTGAGCAAAAA
CAGGAAGGCAAAATGCCGCAAAAAAGGGAATAAGGGCGACACGGAAATGTTGAATACTCATACTCTTCCT
TTTTCAATATTATTGAAGCATTTATCAGGGTTATTGTCTCATGAGCGGATACATATTTGAATGTATTTAG
AAAAATAAACAAATAGGGGTTCCGCGCACATTTCCCCGAAAAGTGCCACCTGACGTCGACGGATCGGGAG
ATCTCCCGATCCCCTATGG
Features (pLannotate 1.2.2; 23 found; start..end, strand, type, name):
    203..582     +  enhancer       CMV enhancer: human cytomegalovirus immediate early enhancer
    583..786     +  promoter       CMV promoter: human cytomegalovirus (CMV) immediate early promoter
    788..807     +  promoter       PLtetO-1 promoter (fragment): modified phage lambda PL promoter with tet operator sites (Lutz and Bujard, 1997)
    809..828     +  promoter       PLtetO-1 promoter (fragment): modified phage lambda PL promoter with tet operator sites (Lutz and Bujard, 1997)
    836..869     +  promoter       TRE3GV promoter (fragment): 3rd-generation Tet-responsive promoter that can be activated by binding of Tet-On® 3G, optimized for retroviral and lentiviral vectors
    989..1522    +  CDS            CAV1: CAV1_CANLF - Also known as CAV. Experimental evidence at protein level: Swiss-Prot protein existence level 1. May act as a scaffolding protein within caveolar membranes. Forms a stable heterooligomeric complex with CAV2 that targets to lipid rafts and drives caveolae formation. Mediates the recruitment of CAVIN proteins (CAVIN1/2/3/4) to the caveolae (By similarity). Interacts directly with G-protein alpha subunits and can functionally regulate their activity (By similarity). Involved in the costimulatory signal essential for T-cell receptor (TCR)-mediated T-cell activation. Its binding to DPP
   1522..1545    +  misc_feature   MCS (fragment): multiple cloning site
   1553..2272    +  CDS            EGFP: the original enhanced GFP (Yang et al., 1996) mammalian codon-optimized
   2324..2548    +  polyA_signal   bGH poly(A) signal: bovine growth hormone polyadenylation signal
   2552..2573    +  promoter       SV40 promoter (fragment): SV40 enhancer and early promoter
   2594..2827    +  rep_origin     f1 ori (fragment) (sequence partly withheld): f1 bacteriophage origin of replication; arrow indicates direction of (+) strand synthesis
   2832..2879    +  protein_bind   FRT: FLP-mediated recombination occurs in the 8-bp core sequence TCTAGAAA (Turan and Bode, 2011). FLP recombinase from the Saccharomyces cerevisiae 2μ plasmid
   2887..3909    +  CDS            HygR: aminoglycoside phosphotransferase from E. coli; aph(4)-Ia; confers resistance to hygromycin
   3919..4044    +  CDS            ble (fragment): BLE_KLEPN - Experimental evidence at protein level: Swiss-Prot protein existence level 1. Binding protein with a strong affinity to the bleomycin family of antibiotics. Binds to CL990; an antimitotic-antibiotic compound. From Klebsiella pneumoniae.
   4039..4160    +  polyA_signal   SV40 poly(A) signal: SV40 polyadenylation signal
   4233..4249    -  protein_bind   lac operator: The lac repressor binds to the lac operator to inhibit transcription in E. coli. This inhibition can be relieved by adding lactose or isopropyl-β-D-thiogalactopyranoside (IPTG). lac repressor encoded by lacI
   4257..4287    -  promoter       lac promoter: promoter for the E. coli lac operon
   4302..4323    -  protein_bind   CAP binding site: CAP binding activates transcription in the presence of cAMP. E. coli catabolite activator protein
   4336..4428    -  CDS            lacI (fragment): lac repressor; lacI; The lac repressor binds to the lac operator to inhibit transcription in E. coli. This inhibition can be relieved by adding lactose or isopropyl-β-D-thiogalactopyranoside (IPTG).
   4611..5199    -  rep_origin     ori: high-copy-number ColE1/pMB1/pBR322/pUC origin of replication
   5370..6230    -  CDS            AmpR: β-lactamase; bla; confers resistance to ampicillin, carbenicillin, and related antibiotics
   6231..6335    -  promoter       AmpR promoter: bla
   6394..48      -  misc_feature   bom (fragment) (across the origin): basis of mobility region from pBR322
