[The description below was written by a language model from this plasmid's Addgene catalogue record and pLannotate feature annotations shown in this document.]
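Description:
CAV1-mEGFP/FRT/TO is a mammalian expression plasmid of about 6.4 kb built on the Invitrogen pcDNA5/FRT/TO backbone. It carries dog (Canis lupus familiaris) caveolin-1 fused at its C terminus to monomeric EGFP. The fusion was cloned between HindIII and NotI sites, and a short linker derived from a multiple cloning site joins the CAV1 and EGFP reading frames. In bacteria the plasmid replicates from a high-copy ColE1/pUC-type origin and is selected with ampicillin through the β-lactamase gene. The feature table also lists fragments of f1 ori, lac regulatory elements, ble and bom, which appear to be backbone remnants or partial annotation matches with no functional role.

Expression is driven by the CMV immediate-early enhancer and promoter, followed by two short tet operator matches, which the annotation software labels as PLtetO-1 and TRE3GV fragments. This is the CMV/TetO2 arrangement: in cells that express the Tet repressor, transcription is held off until tetracycline or doxycycline is added, whereas in cells lacking the repressor the promoter is constitutive. A bovine growth hormone polyadenylation signal terminates the transcript. Downstream, an FRT site sits directly in front of a hygromycin resistance coding sequence with an SV40 poly(A) signal but no annotated promoter of its own. In the Flp-In system, Flp-mediated recombination into a genomic FRT site places this gene behind a resident promoter, so hygromycin resistance marks correct single-copy integration.

According to the depositor, the plasmid can be used to generate isogenic stable lines, for tetracycline-inducible expression, or for transient transfection. The associated publication examined ubiquitination of caveolin-1 and its targeting to endolysosomes for degradation, work for which a fluorescently tagged caveolin-1 expressed at controllable levels is well suited.
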