Addgene plasmid #27762: CAV1-mEGFP/FRT/TO
Depositing lab: Ari Helenius. Depositing organization: ETH Zurich (Swiss Federal Institute of Technology). Publication: Caveolin-1 is ubiquitinated and targeted to intralumenal vesicles in endolysosomes for degradation. Hayer A, Stoeber M, Ritz D, Engel S, Meyer HH, Helenius A. J Cell Biol. 2010 Nov 1. 191(3):615-29. 10.1083/jcb.201003086 PubMed 21041450.
Backbone
  Vector backbone: pcDNA5/FRT/TO
  Backbone manufacturer: Invitrogen
  Backbone size w/o insert (bp): 5069
  Vector type: Mammalian Expression
  Selectable markers: Hygromycin
Growth in bacteria
  Bacterial resistance: Ampicillin, 100 μg/mL
  Growth temperature: 37°C
  Growth strain: DH5alpha
  Copy number: High Copy
Gene/Insert
  Gene/Insert name: caveolin-1 (alt names: CAV1; cav-1)
  Species: Canis lupus familiaris
  Insert size (bp): 1329
  GenBank ID: NM_001003296
  Entrez Gene: CAV1
  Tag / fusion protein: monomeric EGFP (C terminal on insert)
  Cloning method: Restriction Enzyme; 5′ cloning site HindIII (not destroyed); 3′ cloning site NotI (not destroyed)
  Sequencing primers: 5′ CMV Forward
Terms and licenses: Academic/Nonprofit Terms; Industry Terms: Not Available to Industry
Depositor comments: The pcDNA5/FRT/TO backbone is compatible with Flp-In recombination for generation of stable cell lines and/or tet-inducible expression. Can also be used for transient expression.
How to cite: CAV1-mEGFP/FRT/TO was a gift from Ari Helenius (Addgene plasmid # 27762 ; http://n2t.net/addgene:27762 ; RRID:Addgene_27762)
