>Addgene plasmid #27762 | CAV1-mEGFP/FRT/TO | addgene partial sequence | sequence record 34283 | 27762 with EGFP-N
TCTCGCCCTTGCTCACCATGGTGGCGACCGGTGGATCCCGGGCCCGCGGTGTTTCTTTCTGCATGTTGAT
GCGGATATTGCTGAATATTTTGCCAACAGCCTCAAAGAACGGGTCACAGAAGGTGTGGACGTAGATGGAA
TAGACACGGCTGATGCACTGAATCTCAATCAGGAAACTCTTAATGCACGGCACAACTGCCCAGATGTGCA
GGAAAGAAAGAATGGCAAAGTAAATGCCCCATATGAGTGCCATTGGGATGCCAAAGAGGGCAGACAGCAA
GCGGTAAAACCAGTATTTTGTCACAGTGAAGGTGGTGAAGCTGGCCTTCCAGATGCCATCAAAACTGTGT
GTTCCTTCTGGTTCTGCAATCACATCTTCAAAATCAATCTTGACCACGTCGTCGTTGAGATGCTTGGGGT
CGCGGTTGACCAGGTCGATTTCCTTGGTGTGCGCGTCGTACACCTGCTTCTCGCTCATCTCCTCCGCCAT
GGCCTTGTTGTTGGGCTTGTAGATGTTGCCCTGCTCCCGGATGGGAACGGTGTAGAGGTGCCCCTCGGAG
TCTACGTATTTGCCCCCAGACATGCTGGCCGGTGGCTGGGTGANACTCGTGCCGAATTCGAAGCTTAAGT
TTAAACGCTAGAGTCCGGAGGCTGGATCGGTCCCGGTGTCTTCTATGGAGGTCAAAACAGCGTGGATGGC
GTCTCCAGGCGATCTGACGGTTCACTAAACGAGCTCGTCGACGATCTCTATCACTGATAGGGAGATCTCT
ATCACTGATAGGGAGAGCTCTG
